Addgene plasmid #110026: pHH0103_SRPK2_Pkinase
Purpose: Protein expression and purification of SRPK2_Pkinase
Depositing lab: Sachdev Sidhu. Depositing organization: University of Toronto. Publication: Large-scale survey and database of high affinity ligands for peptide recognition modules. Teyra J, Kelil A, Jain S, Helmy M, Jajodia R, Hooda Y, Gu J, D'Cruz AA, Nicholson SE, Min J, Sudol M, Kim PM, Bader GD, Sidhu SS. Mol Syst Biol. 2020 Dec;16(12):e9310. doi: 10.15252/msb.20199310. PubMed 33438817.
Backbone
  Vector backbone: pHH0103
  Vector type: Bacterial Expression
Growth in bacteria
  Bacterial resistance: Ampicillin, 100 μg/mL
  Growth temperature: 37°C
  Growth strain: DH5alpha
  Copy number: Low Copy
Gene/Insert
  Gene/Insert name: SRPK2_Pkinase
  Species: H. sapiens (human)
  Entrez Gene: SRPK2 (a.k.a. SFRSK2)
  Cloning method: Restriction Enzyme; 5′ cloning site Sfi1 (unknown if destroyed); 3′ cloning site Not1 (unknown if destroyed)
Terms and licenses: Academic/Nonprofit Terms; Industry Terms: Not Available to Industry
How to cite: pHH0103_SRPK2_Pkinase was a gift from Sachdev Sidhu (Addgene plasmid # 110026 ; http://n2t.net/addgene:110026 ; RRID:Addgene_110026)
