[The description below was written by a language model from this plasmid's Addgene catalogue record and pLannotate feature annotations shown in this document.]
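Description:
pHH0103_SRPK2_Pkinase is an 8.5 kb bacterial expression plasmid built on the pHH0103 backbone for producing and purifying the protein kinase domain of human SRPK2, a serine/arginine-rich protein-specific kinase that phosphorylates RS domains of SR splicing factors. The insert, annotated as an SRPK2 fragment of roughly 1.8 kb, was cloned by restriction enzymes between SfiI and NotI sites. It lies downstream of a 6xHis tag and the Schistosoma japonicum glutathione S-transferase coding sequence. All three are on the same strand, consistent with an N-terminal His-GST fusion that would allow affinity capture on either nickel or glutathione resin, although the reading frame across the junctions cannot be confirmed from the feature table alone.

Expression is driven by the strong hybrid tac promoter with an adjacent lac operator. The plasmid carries its own lacI gene under the lacIq promoter, so transcription is repressed until induced with IPTG or lactose. A bacteriophage fd terminator follows the insert. Beyond it are two fragments of M13 gene III, which, together with the f1 origin, suggest the backbone descends from a phagemid. They lie after the terminator and do not appear to be part of the expressed product. Other pBR322-type remnants include fragments of the tetracycline resistance gene and its promoter, the bom site, and a rop gene that is interrupted by the f1 origin.

The plasmid replicates from a ColE1/pMB1-type origin, is catalogued as low copy, and is selected with ampicillin through the β-lactamase gene. It belongs to a collection associated with a large-scale survey of ligands for peptide recognition modules.
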