Features (pLannotate 1.2.2; 21 found; start..end, strand, type, name):
      1..29      +  promoter       tac promoter: strong E. coli promoter; hybrid between the trp and lac UV5 promoters
     37..53      +  protein_bind   lac operator: The lac repressor binds to the lac operator to inhibit transcription in E. coli. This inhibition can be relieved by adding lactose or isopropyl-β-D-thiogalactopyranoside (IPTG). lac repressor encoded by lacI
    138..155     +  CDS            6xHis: 6xHis affinity tag
    171..824     +  CDS            GST26_SCHJA: Experimental evidence at protein level: Swiss-Prot protein existence level 1. GST isoenzymes appear to play a central role in the parasite detoxification system. Other functions are also suspected including a role in increasing the solubility of haematin in the parasite gut. From Schistosoma japonicum (Blood fluke).
    906..2717    +  CDS            SRPK2 (fragment): SRPK2_HUMAN - Experimental evidence at protein level: Swiss-Prot protein existence level 1. Serine/arginine-rich protein-specific kinase which specifically phosphorylates its substrates at serine residues located in regions rich in arginine/serine dipeptides, known as RS domains and is involved in the phosphorylation of SR splicing factors and the regulation of splicing (PubMed:9472028, PubMed:18559500, PubMed:21056976). Promotes neuronal apoptosis by up-regulating cyclin- D1 (CCND1) expression (PubMed:19592491). This is done by the phosphorylation of SRSF2, leading to the suppression of p53/T
   2733..2780    +  terminator     fd terminator (sequence withheld): central terminator from bacteriophage fd (Otsuka and Kunisawa, 1982)
   2785..2997    +  CDS            M13 gene III (fragment) (sequence partly withheld): pIII; III; minor coat protein
   3012..3482    +  CDS            M13 gene III (fragment) (sequence partly withheld): pIII; III; minor coat protein
   3504..3574    +  CDS            TcR (fragment): tetracycline efflux protein; tet; confers resistance to tetracycline
   3816..4196    -  CDS            YPB1_ECOLX: Protein predicted: Swiss-Prot protein existence level 4. From Escherichia coli.
   4213..4364    +  CDS            rop (fragment): Rop protein, which maintains plasmids at low copy number; rop
   4400..4828    -  rep_origin     f1 ori (sequence partly withheld): f1 bacteriophage origin of replication; arrow indicates direction of (+) strand synthesis
   4837..4876    +  CDS            rop (fragment): Rop protein, which maintains plasmids at low copy number; rop
   4978..5118    +  misc_feature   bom: basis of mobility region from pBR322
   5304..5891    -  rep_origin     ori: high-copy-number ColE1/pMB1/pBR322/pUC origin of replication
   6062..6922    -  CDS            AmpR: β-lactamase; bla; confers resistance to ampicillin, carbenicillin, and related antibiotics
   6923..7027    -  promoter       AmpR promoter: bla
   7136..7213    +  promoter       lacIq promoter: lacI (mutant); In the lacIq allele, a single base change in the promoter boosts expression of the lacI gene about 10-fold.
   7214..8296    +  CDS            lacI: lac repressor; lacI; The lac repressor binds to the lac operator to inhibit transcription in E. coli. This inhibition can be relieved by adding lactose or isopropyl-β-D-thiogalactopyranoside (IPTG).
   8309..8330    +  protein_bind   CAP binding site: CAP binding activates transcription in the presence of cAMP. E. coli catabolite activator protein
   8349..8366    +  promoter       tet promoter (fragment): E. coli promoter for tetracycline efflux protein gene
>Addgene plasmid #110026 | pHH0103_SRPK2_Pkinase | addgene full sequence | sequence record 215941 | Addgene NGS Result
TTGACAATTAATCATCGGCTCGTATAATGTGTGGAATTGTGAGCGGATAACAATTTCACACAGGAAACAG
CCAGTCCGTTTAGGTGTTTTCACGAGCACTTCACCAACAAGGACCATAGATTATGAAAATCGAAGAACAC
CATCACCATCACCATTCCAGCGGTAAGCTTATGTCCCCTATACTAGGTTATTGGAAAATTAAGGGCCTTG
TGCAACCCACTCGACTTCTTTTGGAATATCTTGAAGAAAAATATGAAGAGCATTTGTATGAGCGCGATGA
AGGTGATAAATGGCGAAACAAAAAGTTTGAATTGGGTTTGGAGTTTCCCAATCTTCCTTATTATATTGAT
GGTGATGTTAAATTAACACAGTCTATGGCCATCATACGTTATATAGCTGACAAGCACAACATGTTGGGTG
GTTGTCCAAAAGAGCGTGCAGAGATTTCAATGCTTGAAGGAGCGGTTTTGGATATTAGATACGGTGTTTC
GAGAATTGCATATAGTAAAGACTTTGAAACTCTCAAAGTTGATTTTCTTAGCAAGCTACCTGAAATGCTG
AAAATGTTCGAAGATCGTTTATGTCATAAAACATATTTAAATGGTGATCATGTAACCCATCCTGACTTCA
TGTTGTATGACGCTCTTGATGTTGTTTTATACATGGACCCAATGTGCCTGGATGCGTTCCCAAAATTAGT
TTGTTTTAAAAAACGTATTGAAGCTATCCCACAAATTGATAAGTACTTGAAATCCAGCAAGTATATAGCA
TGGCCTTTGCAGGGCTGGCAAGCCACGTTTGGTGGTGGCGACCATCCTCCAAAATCGGATCTGGAAGTTC
TGTTCCAGGGGCCCCTGTCCAGCGGTCTGGTTCCGCGTGGTTCCGGTACCGCGGCCCAGCCGGCCTATCA
TGTCATTCGCAAACTGGGCTGGGGTCACTTTTCGACCGTGTGGCTGTGCTGGGATATGCAGGGCAAACGT
TTCGTTGCGATGAAAGTGGTTAAAAGCGCCCAACATTACACCGAAACGGCACTGGATGAAATTAAACTGC
TGAAATGTGTGCGCGAATCTGACCCGAGTGATCCGAATAAAGATATGGTCGTGCAGCTGATTGATGACTT
TAAAATCTCTGGCATGAACGGTATTCACGTGTGCATGGTTTTCGAAGTCCTGGGCCATCACCTGCTGAAA
TGGATTATCAAATCGAATTATCAGGGTCTGCCGGTGCGTTGTGTTAAAAGCATTATCCGCCAGGTGCTGC
AAGGCCTGGATTACCTGCATAGTAAATGCAAAATTATCCACACCGACATTAAACCGGAAAACATCCTGAT
GTGTGTCGATGACGCTTATGTGCGTCGCATGGCGGCCGAAGCGACCGAATGGCAGAAAGCAGGTGCTCCG
CCGCCGTCTGGTAGTGCAGTTTCTACGGCTCCGCAGCAAAAACCGATTGGTAAAATCAGTAAAAACAAAA
AGAAAAAACTGAAGAAAAAACAGAAACGTCAAGCAGAACTGCTGGAAAAACGCCTGCAGGAAATTGAAGA
ACTGGAACGTGAAGCGGAACGCAAAATTATCGAAGAAAATATCACCAGCGCAGCTCCGTCTAACGACCAG
GATGGCGAATATTGCCCGGAAGTTAAACTGAAAACCACGGGTCTGGAAGAAGCGGCCGAAGCAGAAACGG
CTAAAGACAACGGCGAAGCCGAAGATCAGGAAGAAAAAGAAGACGCAGAAAAAGAAAACATCGAAAAAGA
CGAAGATGACGTCGATCAAGAACTGGCGAACATTGATCCGACCTGGATCGAATCCCCGAAAACGAACGGC
CATATCGAAAATGGTCCGTTTTCACTGGAACAGCAACTGGATGACGAAGATGACGATGAAGAAGATTGCC
CGAACCCGGAAGAATATAATCTGGATGAACCGAACGCCGAATCTGACTATACCTACAGCTCTAGTTACGA
ACAGTTTAATGGCGAACTGCCGAACGGTCGCCATAAAATTCCGGAAAGTCAATTTCCGGAATTCTCCACC
TCACTGTTCTCGGGTAGCCTGGAACCGGTTGCGTGTGGCTCCGTCCTGTCAGAAGGTTCGCCGCTGACGG
AACAGGAAGAATCCTCACCGAGTCACGATCGTTCCCGTACCGTCTCAGCTTCGAGCACGGGTGATCTGCC
GAAAGCAAAAACCCGTGCAGCTGACCTGCTGGTGAATCCGCTGGACCCGCGTAACGCCGATAAAATTCGC
GTGAAAATCGCGGATCTGGGTAATGCCTGCTGGGTTCATAAACACTTTACCGAAGATATTCAGACGCGTC
AATATCGCAGCATTGAAGTGCTGATCGGCGCAGGTTACTCCACCCCGGCTGATATCTGGTCAACGGCGTG
TATGGCCTTTGAACTGGCGACCGGCGATTACCTGTTTGAACCGCATTCTGGTGAAGACTACAGTCGTGAC
GAAGATCATATTGCGCACATTATCGAACTGCTGGGCTCCATCCCGCGTCATTTTGCCCTGTCGGGTAAAT
ATAGCCGCGAATTTTTCAACCGTCGCGGCGAACTGCGTCACATTACCAAACTGAAACCGTGGAGCCTGTT
CGATGTTCTGGTCGAAAAATACGGTTGGCCGCATGAAGATGCGGCCCAGTTTACGGACTTCCTGATCCCG
ATGCTGGAAATGGTTCCGGAAAAACGTGCGAGCGCCGGTGAATGTCTGCGCCACCCGGCGGCCGCATA
[142 nt withheld, positions 2729-2870]
C
[98 nt withheld, positions 2872-2969]
AGTTTGTACTGGTGACGAAACTCAGTGTCTAGCTAGAGTGGC
[149 nt withheld, positions 3012-3160]
T
[41 nt withheld, positions 3162-3202]
T
[62 nt withheld, positions 3204-3265]
A
[35 nt withheld, positions 3267-3301]
CCTCCCTCAATCGGTTGAATGTCGCCCTTTTGTCTTTGGCGCTGGTAAACCATATGAA
[86 nt withheld, positions 3360-3445]
T
[54 nt withheld, positions 3447-3500]
CTAGCGCCGCCCTATACCTTGTCTGCCTCCCCGCGTTGCGTCGCGGTGCATGGAGCCGGGCCACCTCGAC
CTGAATGGAAGCCGGCGGCACCTCGCTAACGGATTCACCACTCCAAGAATTGGAGCCAATCAATTCTTGC
GGAGAACTGTGAATGCGCAAACCAACCCTTGGCAGAACATATCCATCGCGTCCGCCATCTCCAGCAGCCG
CACGCGGCGCATCTCGGGCAGCGTTGGGTCCTGGCCACGGGTGCGCATGATCGTGCTCCTGTCGTTGAGG
ACCCGGCTAGGCTGGCGGGGTTGCCTTACTGGTTAGCAGAATGAATCACCGATACGCGAGCGAACGTGAA
GCGACTGCTGCTGCAAAACGTCTGCGACCTGAGCAACAACATGAATGGTCTTCGGTTTCCGTGTTTCGTA
AAGTCTGGAAACGCGGAAGTCAGCGCCCTGCACCATTATGTTCCGGATCTGCATCGCAGGATGCTGCTGG
CTACCCTGTGGAACACCTACATCTGTATTAACGAAGCGCTGGCATTGACCCTGAGTGATTTTTCTCTGGT
CCCGCCGCATCCATACCGCCAGTTGTTTACCCTCACAACGTTCCAGTAACCGGGCATGTTCATCATCAGT
AACCCGTATCGTGAGCATCCTCTCTCGTTTCATCGGTATCATTACCCCCATGAACAGAAATCCCCCTTAC
ACGGAGGCATCAGTGACCAAACAGGAAAAAACCGCCCTTAACATGGCCCGCTTTATCAGAAGCCAGACAT
TAACGCTTCTGGAGAAACTCAACGAGCTGGACGCGGATGAACAGGCAGACATCTGTGAATCGCTTCACGA
CCACGCTGATGAGCTTTACCGCAGGATCCGCGAAATTGTAAGCGTTAATATTTTGTTAAAATTCGCGTTA
AATTTTTGTTAAATCAGCTCATTTTTTAACCAATAGGCCGAAATCGGCAAAATCCCTTATAAATCAAAAG
AATAGACCGAGATAGGGT
[37 nt withheld, positions 4499-4535]
AAAGAACGTGGACTCCAACGTCAAAGG
[49 nt withheld, positions 4563-4611]
T
[91 nt withheld, positions 4613-4703]
G
[124 nt withheld, positions 4705-4828]
CGCGGATCCTGCCTCGCGCGTTTCGGTGATGACGGTGAAAACCTCTGACACATGCAGCTCCCGGAGACGG
TCACAGCTTGTCTGTAAGCGGATGCCGGGAGCAGACAAGCCCGTCAGGGCGCGTCAGCGGGTGTTGGCGG
GTGTCGGGGCGCAGCCATGACCCAGTCACGTAGCGATAGCGGAGTGTATACTGGCTTAACTATGCGGCAT
CAGAGCAGATTGTACTGAGAGTGCACCATATGCGGTGTGAAATACCGCACAGATGCGTAAGGAGAAAATA
CCGCATCAGGCGCTCTTCCGCTTCCTCGCTCACTGACTCGCTGCGCTCGGTCGTTCGGCTGCGGCGAGCG
GTATCAGCTCACTCAAAGGCGGTAATACGGTTATCCACAGAATCAGGGGATAACGCAGGAAAGAACATGT
GAGCAAAAGGCCAGCAAAAGGCCAGGAACCGTAAAAAGGCCGCGTTGCTGGCGTTTTTCCATAGGCTCCG
CCCCCCTGACGAGCATCACAAAAATCGACGCTCAAGTCAGAGGTGGCGAAACCCGACAGGACTATAAAGA
TACCAGGGTTTCCCCCTGGAAGCTCCCTCGTGCGCTCTCCTGTTCCGACCCTGCCGCTTACCGGATACCT
GTCCGCCTTTCTCCCTTCGGGAAGCGTGGCGCTTTCTCATAGCTCACGCTGTAGGTATCTCAGTTCGGTG
TAGGTCGTTCGCTCCAAGCTGGGCTGTGTGCACGAACCCCCCGTTCAGCCCGACCGCTGCGCCTTATCCG
GTAACTATCGTCTTGAGTCCAACCCGGTAAGACACGACTTATCGCCACTGGCAGCAGCCACTGGTAACAG
GATTAGCAGAGCGAGGTATGTAGGCGGTGCTACAGAGTTCTTGAAGTGGTGGCCTAACTACGGCTACACT
AGAAGGACAGTATTTGGTATCTGCGCTCTGCTGAAGCCAGTTACCTTCGGAAAAAGAGTTGGTAGCTCTT
GATCCGGCAAACAAACCACCGCTGGTAGCGGTGGTTTTTTTGTTTGCAAGCAGCAGATTACGCGCAGAAA
AAAAGGATCTCAAGAAGATCCTTTGATCTTTTCTACGGGGTCTGACGCTCAGTGGAACGAAAACTCACGT
TAAGGGATTTTGGTCATGAGATTATCAAAAAGGATCTTCACCTAGATCCTTTTAAATTAAAAATGAAGTT
TTAAATCAATCTAAAGTATATATGAGTAAACTTGGTCTGACAGTTACCAATGCTTAATCAGTGAGGCACC
TATCTCAGCGATCTGTCTATTTCGTTCATCCATAGTTGCCTGACTCCCCGTCGTGTAGATAACTACGATA
CGGGAGGGCTTACCATCTGGCCCCAGTGCTGCAATGATACCGCGAGACCCACGCTCACCGGCTCCAGATT
TATCAGCAATAAACCAGCCAGCCGGAAGGGCCGAGCGCAGAAGTGGTCCTGCAACTTTATCCGCCTCCAT
CCAGTCTATTAATTGTTGCCGGGAAGCTAGAGTAAGTAGTTCGCCAGTTAATAGTTTGCGCAACGTTGTT
GCCATTGCTGCAGGCATCGTGGTGTCACGCTCGTCGTTTGGTATGGCTTCATTCAGCTCCGGTTCCCAAC
GATCAAGGCGAGTTACATGATCCCCCATGTTGTGCAAAAAAGCGGTTAGCTCCTTCGGTCCTCCGATCGT
TGTCAGAAGTAAGTTGGCCGCAGTGTTATCACTCATGGTTATGGCAGCACTGCATAATTCTCTTACTGTC
ATGCCATCCGTAAGATGCTTTTCTGTGACTGGTGAGTACTCAACCAAGTCATTCTGAGAATAGTGTATGC
GGCGACCGAGTTGCTCTTGCCCGGCGTCAACACGGGATAATACCGCGCCACATAGCAGAACTTTAAAAGT
GCTCATCATTGGAAAACGTTCTTCGGGGCGAAAACTCTCAAGGATCTTACCGCTGTTGAGATCCAGTTCG
ATGTAACCCACTCGTGCACCCAACTGATCTTCAGCATCTTTTACTTTCACCAGCGTTTCTGGGTGAGCAA
AAACAGGAAGGCAAAATGCCGCAAAAAAGGGAATAAGGGCGACACGGAAATGTTGAATACTCATACTCTT
CCTTTTTCAATATTATTGAAGCATTTATCAGGGTTATTGTCTCATGAGCGGATACATATTTGAATGTATT
TAGAAAAATAAACAAATAGGGGTTCCGCGCACATTTCCCCGAAAAGTGCCACCTGACGTCTAAGAAACCA
TTATTATCATGACATTAACCTATAAAAATAGGCGTATCACGAGGCCCTTTCGTCTTCAAGAATTCCCGAC
ACCATCGAATGGTGCAAAACCTTTCGCGGTATGGCATGATAGCGCCCGGAAGAGAGTCAATTCAGGGTGG
TGAATGTGAAACCAGTAACGTTATACGATGTCGCAGAGTATGCCGGTGTCTCTTATCAGACCGTTTCCCG
CGTGGTGAACCAGGCCAGCCACGTTTCTGCGAAAACGCGGGAAAAAGTGGAAGCGGCGATGGCGGAGCTG
AATTACATTCCCAACCGCGTGGCACAACAACTGGCGGGCAAACAGTCGTTGCTGATTGGCGTTGCCACCT
CCAGTCTGGCCCTGCACGCGCCGTCGCAAATTGTCGCGGCGATTAAATCTCGCGCCGATCAACTGGGTGC
CAGCGTGGTGGTGTCGATGGTAGAACGAAGCGGCGTCGAAGCCTGTAAAGCGGCGGTGCACAATCTTCTC
GCGCAACGCGTCAGTGGGCTGATCATTAACTATCCGCTGGATGACCAGGATGCCATTGCTGTGGAAGCTG
CCTGCACTAATGTTCCGGCGTTATTTCTTGATGTCTCTGACCAGACACCCATCAACAGTATTATTTTCTC
CCATGAAGACGGTACGCGACTGGGCGTGGAGCATCTGGTCGCATTGGGTCACCAGCAAATCGCGCTGTTA
GCGGGCCCATTAAGTTCTGTCTCGGCGCGTCTGCGTCTGGCTGGCTGGCATAAATATCTCACTCGCAATC
AAATTCAGCCGATAGCGGAACGGGAAGGCGACTGGAGTGCCATGTCCGGTTTTCAACAAACCATGCAAAT
GCTGAATGAGGGCATCGTTCCCACTGCGATGCTGGTTGCCAACGATCAGATGGCGCTGGGCGCAATGCGC
GCCATTACCGAGTCCGGGCTGCGCGTTGGTGCGGATATCTCGGTAGTGGGATACGACGATACCGAAGACA
GCTCATGTTATATCCCGCCGTTAACCACCATCAAACAGGATTTTCGCCTGCTGGGGCAAACCAGCGTGGA
CCGCTTGCTGCAACTCTCTCAGGGCCAGGCGGTGAAGGGCAATCAGCTGTTGCCCGTCTCACTGGTGAAA
AGAAAAACCACCCTGGCGCCCAATACGCAAACCGCCTCTCCCCGCGCGTTGGCCGATTCATTAATGCAGC
TGGCACGACAGGTTTCCCGACTGGAAAGCGGGCAGTGAGCGCAACGCAATTAATGTAAGTTAGCTCACTC
ATTAGGCACAATTCTCATGTTTGACAGCTTATCATCGACTGCACGGTGCACCAATGCTTCTGGCGTCAGG
CAGCCATCGGAAGCTGTGGTATGGCTGTGCAGGTCGTAAATCACTGCATAATTCGTGTCGCTCAAGGCGC
ACTCCCGTTCTGGATAATGTTTTTTGCGCCGACATCATAACGGTTCTGGCAAATATTCTGAAATGAGCTG
