>Addgene plasmid #110026 | pHH0103_SRPK2_Pkinase | depositor partial sequence | sequence record 206978 | pHH0103_SRPK2_Pkinase sequence 1833 bps
GGCCCAGCCGGCCTATCATGTCATTCGCAAACTGGGCTGGGGTCACTTTTCGACCGTGTGGCTGTGCTGG
GATATGCAGGGCAAACGTTTCGTTGCGATGAAAGTGGTTAAAAGCGCCCAACATTACACCGAAACGGCAC
TGGATGAAATTAAACTGCTGAAATGTGTGCGCGAATCTGACCCGAGTGATCCGAATAAAGATATGGTCGT
GCAGCTGATTGATGACTTTAAAATCTCTGGCATGAACGGTATTCACGTGTGCATGGTTTTCGAAGTCCTG
GGCCATCACCTGCTGAAATGGATTATCAAATCGAATTATCAGGGTCTGCCGGTGCGTTGTGTTAAAAGCA
TTATCCGCCAGGTGCTGCAAGGCCTGGATTACCTGCATAGTAAATGCAAAATTATCCACACCGACATTAA
ACCGGAAAACATCCTGATGTGTGTCGATGACGCTTATGTGCGTCGCATGGCGGCCGAAGCGACCGAATGG
CAGAAAGCAGGTGCTCCGCCGCCGTCTGGTAGTGCAGTTTCTACGGCTCCGCAGCAAAAACCGATTGGTA
AAATCAGTAAAAACAAAAAGAAAAAACTGAAGAAAAAACAGAAACGTCAAGCAGAACTGCTGGAAAAACG
CCTGCAGGAAATTGAAGAACTGGAACGTGAAGCGGAACGCAAAATTATCGAAGAAAATATCACCAGCGCA
GCTCCGTCTAACGACCAGGATGGCGAATATTGCCCGGAAGTTAAACTGAAAACCACGGGTCTGGAAGAAG
CGGCCGAAGCAGAAACGGCTAAAGACAACGGCGAAGCCGAAGATCAGGAAGAAAAAGAAGACGCAGAAAA
AGAAAACATCGAAAAAGACGAAGATGACGTCGATCAAGAACTGGCGAACATTGATCCGACCTGGATCGAA
TCCCCGAAAACGAACGGCCATATCGAAAATGGTCCGTTTTCACTGGAACAGCAACTGGATGACGAAGATG
ACGATGAAGAAGATTGCCCGAACCCGGAAGAATATAATCTGGATGAACCGAACGCCGAATCTGACTATAC
CTACAGCTCTAGTTACGAACAGTTTAATGGCGAACTGCCGAACGGTCGCCATAAAATTCCGGAAAGTCAA
TTTCCGGAATTCTCCACCTCACTGTTCTCGGGTAGCCTGGAACCGGTTGCGTGTGGCTCCGTCCTGTCAG
AAGGTTCGCCGCTGACGGAACAGGAAGAATCCTCACCGAGTCACGATCGTTCCCGTACCGTCTCAGCTTC
GAGCACGGGTGATCTGCCGAAAGCAAAAACCCGTGCAGCTGACCTGCTGGTGAATCCGCTGGACCCGCGT
AACGCCGATAAAATTCGCGTGAAAATCGCGGATCTGGGTAATGCCTGCTGGGTTCATAAACACTTTACCG
AAGATATTCAGACGCGTCAATATCGCAGCATTGAAGTGCTGATCGGCGCAGGTTACTCCACCCCGGCTGA
TATCTGGTCAACGGCGTGTATGGCCTTTGAACTGGCGACCGGCGATTACCTGTTTGAACCGCATTCTGGT
GAAGACTACAGTCGTGACGAAGATCATATTGCGCACATTATCGAACTGCTGGGCTCCATCCCGCGTCATT
TTGCCCTGTCGGGTAAATATAGCCGCGAATTTTTCAACCGTCGCGGCGAACTGCGTCACATTACCAAACT
GAAACCGTGGAGCCTGTTCGATGTTCTGGTCGAAAAATACGGTTGGCCGCATGAAGATGCGGCCCAGTTT
ACGGACTTCCTGATCCCGATGCTGGAAATGGTTCCGGAAAAACGTGCGAGCGCCGGTGAATGTCTGCGCC
ACCCGGCGGCCGC
